Addgene plasmid #248293: pCMV-FLAG-CRY2-STIM1(238-685)
Purpose: An expression construct encoding a CRY2-fused FLAG-tagged STIM1 fragment (a.a.238–685).
Depositing lab: Sangkyu Lee. Depositing organization: Institute for Basic Science. Publication: AAV-compatible optogenetic tools for activating endogenous calcium channels in vivo. Kook YH, Lee H, Lee J, Jeong Y, Rho J, Heo WD, Lee S. Mol Brain. 2023 Oct 17;16(1):73. doi: 10.1186/s13041-023-01061-7. PubMed 37848907.
Backbone
  Vector backbone: pCMV
  Backbone manufacturer: Clontech
  Backbone size w/o insert (bp): 3953
  Total vector size (bp): 6950
Growth in bacteria
  Bacterial resistance: Kanamycin, 50 μg/mL
  Growth temperature: 37°C
  Growth strain: DH5alpha
  Copy number: High Copy
Gene/Insert
  Gene/Insert name: CRY2-fused FLAG-tagged STIM1 fragment (a.a.238–685) (alt name: STIM1)
  Insert size (bp): 2996
  Mutation: deleted amino acids 1-237
  Entrez Gene: STIM1 (a.k.a. D11S4896E, GOK, IMD10, STRMK, TAM, TAM1)
  Promoter: CMV
  Tag / fusion protein: FLAG (N terminal on insert)
  Cloning method: Restriction Enzyme; 5′ cloning site Nhe1 (not destroyed); 3′ cloning site Sal1 (not destroyed)
  Sequencing primers: 5′ CMV-F; 3′ SV40-pAR
Terms and licenses: Academic/Nonprofit Terms; Industry Terms: Not Available to Industry
Depositor comments: CRY2(E281A) MKMDKKTIVWFRRDLRIEDNPALAAAAHEGSVFPVFIWCPEEEGQFYPGRASRWWMKQSLAHLSQSLKALGSDLTLIKTHNTISAILDCIRVTGATKVVFNHLYDPVSLVRDHTVKEKLVERGISVQSYNGDLLYEPWEIYCEKGKPFTSFNSYWKKCLDMSIESVMLPPPWRLMPITAAAEAIWACSIEELGLENEAEKPSNALLTRAWSPGWSNADKLLNEFIEKQLIDYAKNSKKVVGNSTSLLSPYLHFGEISVRHVFQCARMKQIIWARDKNSEGAESADLFLRGIGLREYSRYICFNFPFTHEQSLLSHLRFFPWDADVDKFKAWRQGRTGYPLVDAGMRELWATGWMHNRIRVIVSSFAVKFLLLPWKWGMKYFWDTLLDADLECDILGWQYISGSIPDGHELDRLDNPALQGAKYDPEGEYIRQWLPELARLPTEWIHHPWDAPLTVLKASGVELGTNYAKPIVDIDTARELLAKAISRTREAQIMIGAA STIM1(238-685) KEHMKKMMKDLEGLHRAEQSLHDLQERLHKAQEEHRTVEVEKVHLEKKLRDEINLAKQEAQRLKELREGTENERSRQKYAEEELEQVREALRKAEKELESHSSWYAPEALQKWLQLTHEVEVQYYNIKKQNAEKQLLVAKEGAEKIKKKRNTLFGTFHVAHSSSLDDVDHKILTAKQALSEVTAALRERLHRWQQIEILCGFQIVNNPGIHSLVAALNIDPSWMGSTRPNPAHFIMTDDVDDMDEEIVSPLSMQSPSLQSSVRQRLTEPQHGLGSQRDLTHSDSESSLHMSDRQRVAPKPPQMSRAADEALNAMTSNGSHRLIEGVHPGSLVEKLPDSPALAKKALLALNHGLDKAHSLMELSPSAPPGGSPHLDSSRSHSPSSPDPDTPSPVGDSRALQASRNTRIPHLAGKKAVAEEDNGSIGEETDSSPGRKKFPLKIFKKPLKK
How to cite: pCMV-FLAG-CRY2-STIM1(238-685) was a gift from Sangkyu Lee (Addgene plasmid # 248293 ; http://n2t.net/addgene:248293 ; RRID:Addgene_248293)
