[The description below was written by a language model from this plasmid's Addgene catalogue record and pLannotate feature annotations shown in this document.]
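Description:
pCMV-FLAG-CRY2-STIM1(238-685) is a mammalian expression plasmid of about 6.9 kb built on a Clontech pCMV-type backbone. It is propagated in E. coli from a high-copy ColE1/pUC origin and selected with kanamycin. Resistance comes from a Tn5 NeoR/KanR gene placed behind tandem bacterial (bla) and SV40 early promoters and terminated by an HSV TK polyadenylation signal. This arrangement gives kanamycin resistance in bacteria and could in principle allow G418 selection in mammalian cells. An f1 origin is also present. The short annotated matches to ble, the bGH poly(A) signal and SV40 large T antigen appear to be backbone remnants rather than functional elements.

The payload sits between NheI and SalI sites. It is driven by the human CMV immediate-early enhancer and promoter and terminated by an SV40 poly(A) signal. It encodes a single fusion protein with three parts: an N-terminal FLAG epitope (annotated as a partial 3xFLAG match), Arabidopsis thaliana cryptochrome 2, which the depositor notes carries the E281A substitution, and a human STIM1 fragment spanning residues 238–685. Deleting residues 1–237 removes the N-terminal part of STIM1 and keeps the cytosolic region that engages Orai calcium channels. CRY2 oligomerises under blue light, so illumination is expected to cluster the STIM1 fragment and activate endogenous calcium release-activated channels, producing light-controlled calcium influx. This design matches the associated publication on compact, AAV-compatible optogenetic tools for activating endogenous calcium channels in vivo. This plasmid, however, is a plain transfection vector with no viral packaging elements. The FLAG tag allows the fusion to be detected by immunoblotting or immunostaining.
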