Features (pLannotate 1.2.2; 15 found; start..end, strand, type, name):
     61..364     +  enhancer       CMV enhancer: human cytomegalovirus immediate early enhancer
    365..568     +  promoter       CMV promoter: human cytomegalovirus (CMV) immediate early promoter
    605..632     +  CDS            3xFLAG (fragment): three tandem FLAG® epitope tags
    642..2153    +  CDS            CRY2 (fragment): CRY2_ARATH - Also known as PHH1 From Arabidopsis thaliana (Mouse-ear cress).
   2247..3593    +  CDS            STIM1 (fragment): STIM1_HUMAN - Also known as GOK From Homo sapiens (Human).
   3625..3709    +  CDS            large T antigen (fragment): large T antigen from SV40 (simian virus 40)
   3732..3853    +  polyA_signal   SV40 poly(A) signal: SV40 polyadenylation signal
   3887..4315    -  rep_origin     f1 ori (sequence partly withheld): f1 bacteriophage origin of replication; arrow indicates direction of (+) strand synthesis
   4342..4446    +  promoter       AmpR promoter: bla
   4448..4805    +  promoter       SV40 promoter: SV40 enhancer and early promoter
   4840..5634    +  CDS            NeoR/KanR: aminoglycoside phosphotransferase from Tn5; aph(3')-II (or nptII); confers resistance to neomycin, kanamycin, and G418 (Geneticin®)
   5655..5807    +  CDS            ble (fragment): BLE_KLEPN - Experimental evidence at protein level: Swiss-Prot protein existence level 1. Binding protein with a strong affinity to the bleomycin family of antibiotics. Binds to CL990; an antimitotic-antibiotic compound. From Klebsiella pneumoniae.
   5866..5913    +  polyA_signal   HSV TK poly(A) signal: herpes simplex virus thymidine kinase polyadenylation signal (Cole and Stacy, 1985)
   6004..6020    -  polyA_signal   bGH poly(A) signal (fragment): bovine growth hormone polyadenylation signal
   6242..6830    +  rep_origin     ori: high-copy-number ColE1/pMB1/pBR322/pUC origin of replication
>Addgene plasmid #248293 | pCMV-FLAG-CRY2-STIM1(238-685) | addgene full sequence | sequence record 497312 | Addgene NGS Result
TAGTTATTAATAGTAATCAATTACGGGGTCATTAGTTCATAGCCCATATATGGAGTTCCGCGTTACATAA
CTTACGGTAAATGGCCCGCCTGGCTGACCGCCCAACGACCCCCGCCCATTGACGTCAATAATGACGTATG
TTCCCATAGTAACGCCAATAGGGACTTTCCATTGACGTCAATGGGTGGAGTATTTACGGTAAACTGCCCA
CTTGGCAGTACATCAAGTGTATCATATGCCAAGTACGCCCCCTATTGACGTCAATGACGGTAAATGGCCC
GCCTGGCATTATGCCCAGTACATGACCTTATGGGACTTTCCTACTTGGCAGTACATCTACGTATTAGTCA
TCGCTATTACCATGGTGATGCGGTTTTGGCAGTACATCAATGGGCGTGGATAGCGGTTTGACTCACGGGG
ATTTCCAAGTCTCCACCCCATTGACGTCAATGGGAGTTTGTTTTGGCACCAAAATCAACGGGACTTTCCA
AAATGTCGTAACAACTCCGCCCCATTGACGCAAATGGGCGGTAGGCGTGTACGGTGGGAGGTCTATATAA
GCAGAGCTGGTTTAGTGAACCGTCAGATCCGCTAGCGCCACCATGGGAGACTACAAGGATGACGACGATA
AGCCACCGGTCATGAAGATGGACAAAAAGACCATCGTCTGGTTTCGGAGAGATTTGAGAATAGAAGATAA
TCCCGCGCTCGCCGCCGCGGCCCACGAGGGTTCCGTCTTCCCCGTTTTCATTTGGTGTCCTGAAGAAGAA
GGCCAGTTTTATCCCGGAAGGGCCTCTAGGTGGTGGATGAAGCAAAGTCTGGCCCATCTTAGCCAGTCAC
TGAAAGCACTGGGCAGTGATCTTACCCTGATCAAGACACACAATACCATCTCTGCCATCCTCGACTGCAT
CAGGGTGACCGGCGCAACGAAAGTCGTGTTTAACCACCTGTACGATCCAGTTAGTCTGGTGCGCGACCAC
ACTGTGAAGGAGAAGCTGGTGGAACGGGGGATCAGTGTGCAGAGCTACAACGGGGACCTTCTGTACGAGC
CATGGGAGATCTATTGCGAGAAAGGGAAACCGTTCACCTCCTTCAACAGTTACTGGAAGAAATGTTTGGA
TATGTCAATAGAGTCCGTTATGTTGCCCCCTCCCTGGAGACTGATGCCGATTACTGCTGCTGCAGAGGCC
ATCTGGGCCTGCTCCATCGAGGAACTCGGTCTGGAAAATGAAGCAGAAAAGCCAAGCAATGCACTTCTCA
CTAGAGCCTGGAGCCCCGGCTGGTCTAATGCCGACAAGCTGCTTAACGAGTTCATCGAAAAACAACTGAT
TGACTACGCGAAGAACTCCAAGAAAGTGGTAGGTAACTCAACTAGCTTGCTCTCTCCATATCTCCATTTT
GGCGAGATTTCTGTCCGCCATGTATTTCAGTGCGCTCGGATGAAACAGATTATCTGGGCTCGCGATAAAA
ACAGCGAAGGCGCCGAAAGCGCCGATCTGTTCCTGCGAGGGATCGGACTTCGGGAATACTCCCGGTATAT
ATGTTTCAACTTTCCATTCACACACGAGCAGAGTCTGTTGTCCCACCTCAGGTTCTTCCCCTGGGACGCC
GATGTCGACAAATTCAAGGCATGGAGACAGGGAAGGACAGGGTACCCACTCGTGGATGCTGGCATGAGAG
AGCTCTGGGCTACAGGCTGGATGCACAACCGCATCCGGGTAATCGTGTCCTCATTTGCTGTCAAGTTTCT
GCTCCTGCCTTGGAAATGGGGAATGAAGTACTTTTGGGATACCCTTCTCGACGCCGACTTGGAGTGTGAC
ATTCTGGGATGGCAATATATTAGCGGGTCAATTCCTGACGGCCATGAGTTGGACAGGTTGGACAATCCGG
CCTTGCAGGGAGCTAAGTATGATCCCGAAGGAGAGTATATTCGACAGTGGCTCCCCGAGCTGGCCCGACT
TCCTACGGAGTGGATTCACCATCCTTGGGACGCACCACTGACAGTGCTCAAGGCAAGCGGGGTGGAGCTG
GGCACCAATTACGCTAAGCCTATAGTTGATATAGATACAGCACGCGAGCTGCTGGCTAAAGCGATCTCTC
GCACTCGGGAGGCGCAGATTATGATCGGTGCTGCCGCCAGGGACCCCCCCGACCTCGACAACGAATTCAG
TGGGGGAGGCGGAGGGGGTGGTTCAGGTGGTGGTGGTGGTTCGGGTGGTGGCGGAGGGGGAGGCTCCGGA
CTCAGATCTAAGGAGCACATGAAGAAGATGATGAAGGACTTGGAGGGGTTACACCGAGCTGAGCAGAGTC
TGCATGACCTTCAGGAAAGGCTGCACAAGGCCCAGGAGGAGCACCGCACAGTGGAGGTGGAGAAGGTCCA
TCTGGAAAAGAAGCTGCGCGATGAGATCAACCTTGCTAAGCAGGAAGCCCAGCGGCTGAAGGAGCTGCGG
GAGGGTACTGAGAATGAGCGGAGCCGCCAAAAATATGCTGAGGAGGAGTTGGAGCAGGTTCGGGAGGCCT
TGAGGAAAGCAGAGAAGGAGCTAGAATCTCACAGCTCATGGTATGCTCCAGAGGCCCTTCAGAAGTGGCT
GCAGCTGACACATGAGGTGGAGGTGCAATATTACAACATCAAGAAGCAAAATGCTGAGAAGCAGCTGCTG
GTGGCCAAGGAGGGGGCTGAGAAGATAAAAAAGAAGAGAAACACACTCTTTGGCACCTTCCACGTGGCCC
ACAGCTCTTCCCTGGATGATGTAGATCATAAAATTCTAACAGCTAAGCAAGCACTGAGCGAGGTGACAGC
AGCATTGCGGGAGCGCCTGCACCGCTGGCAACAGATCGAGATCCTCTGTGGCTTCCAGATTGTCAACAAC
CCTGGCATCCACTCACTGGTGGCTGCCCTCAACATAGACCCCAGCTGGATGGGCAGTACACGCCCCAACC
CTGCTCACTTCATCATGACTGACGACGTGGATGACATGGATGAGGAGATTGTGTCTCCCTTGTCCATGCA
GTCCCCTAGCCTGCAGAGCAGTGTTCGGCAGCGCCTGACGGAGCCACAGCATGGCCTGGGATCTCAGAGA
GATTTGACCCATTCCGATTCGGAGTCCTCCCTCCACATGAGTGACCGCCAGCGTGTGGCCCCCAAACCTC
CTCAGATGAGCCGTGCTGCAGACGAGGCTCTCAATGCCATGACTTCCAATGGCAGCCACCGGCTGATCGA
GGGGGTCCACCCAGGGTCTCTGGTGGAGAAACTGCCTGACAGCCCTGCCCTGGCCAAGAAGGCATTACTG
GCGCTGAACCATGGGCTGGACAAGGCCCACAGCCTGATGGAGCTGAGCCCCTCAGCCCCACCTGGTGGCT
CTCCACATTTGGATTCTTCCCGTTCTCACAGCCCCAGCTCCCCAGACCCAGACACACCATCTCCAGTTGG
GGACAGCCGAGCCCTGCAAGCCAGCCGAAACACACGCATTCCCCACCTGGCTGGCAAGAAGGCTGTGGCT
GAGGAGGATAATGGCTCTATTGGCGAGGAAACAGACTCCAGCCCAGGCCGGAAGAAGTTTCCCCTCAAAA
TCTTTAAGAAGCCTCTTAAGAAGTAGGAATTGGGATCCACCGGATCTAGATAACTGATCATAATCAGCCA
TACCACATTTGTAGAGGTTTTACTTGCTTTAAAAAACCTCCCACACCTCCCCCTGAACCTGAAACATAAA
ATGAATGCAATTGTTGTTGTTAACTTGTTTATTGCAGCTTATAATGGTTACAAATAAAGCAATAGCATCA
CAAATTTCACAAATAAAGCATTTTTTTCACTGCATTCTAGTTGTGGTTTGTCCAAACTCATCAATGTATC
TTAACGCGTAAATTGTAAGCGTTAATATTTTGTTAAAATTCGCGTTAAATTTTTGTTAAATCAGCTCATT
TTTTAACCAATAGGCCGAAATCGGCAAAATCCCTTATAAATCAAAAGAATAGACCGAGATAGGGTTGAGT
GTTGTTCCAGTTTGGAACAAGAGTCCACTATTAAAGAACGTGGACTCCAACGTCAAAGG
[49 nt withheld, positions 4050-4098]
T
[91 nt withheld, positions 4100-4190]
G
[124 nt withheld, positions 4192-4315]
CAGGTGGCACTTTTCGGGGAAATGTGCGCGGAACCCCTATTTGTTTATTTTTCTAAATACATTCAAATAT
GTATCCGCTCATGAGACAATAACCCTGATAAATGCTTCAATAATATTGAAAAAGGAAGAGTCCTGAGGCG
GAAAGAACCAGCTGTGGAATGTGTGTCAGTTAGGGTGTGGAAAGTCCCCAGGCTCCCCAGCAGGCAGAAG
TATGCAAAGCATGCATCTCAATTAGTCAGCAACCAGGTGTGGAAAGTCCCCAGGCTCCCCAGCAGGCAGA
AGTATGCAAAGCATGCATCTCAATTAGTCAGCAACCATAGTCCCGCCCCTAACTCCGCCCATCCCGCCCC
TAACTCCGCCCAGTTCCGCCCATTCTCCGCCCCATGGCTGACTAATTTTTTTTATTTATGCAGAGGCCGA
GGCCGCCTCGGCCTCTGAGCTATTCCAGAAGTAGTGAGGAGGCTTTTTTGGAGGCCTAGGCTTTTGCAAA
GATCGATCAAGAGACAGGATGAGGATCGTTTCGCATGATTGAACAAGATGGATTGCACGCAGGTTCTCCG
GCCGCTTGGGTGGAGAGGCTATTCGGCTATGACTGGGCACAACAGACAATCGGCTGCTCTGATGCCGCCG
TGTTCCGGCTGTCAGCGCAGGGGCGCCCGGTTCTTTTTGTCAAGACCGACCTGTCCGGTGCCCTGAATGA
ACTGCAAGACGAGGCAGCGCGGCTATCGTGGCTGGCCACGACGGGCGTTCCTTGCGCAGCTGTGCTCGAC
GTTGTCACTGAAGCGGGAAGGGACTGGCTGCTATTGGGCGAAGTGCCGGGGCAGGATCTCCTGTCATCTC
ACCTTGCTCCTGCCGAGAAAGTATCCATCATGGCTGATGCAATGCGGCGGCTGCATACGCTTGATCCGGC
TACCTGCCCATTCGACCACCAAGCGAAACATCGCATCGAGCGAGCACGTACTCGGATGGAAGCCGGTCTT
GTCGATCAGGATGATCTGGACGAAGAGCATCAGGGGCTCGCGCCAGCCGAACTGTTCGCCAGGCTCAAGG
CGAGCATGCCCGACGGCGAGGATCTCGTCGTGACCCATGGCGATGCCTGCTTGCCGAATATCATGGTGGA
AAATGGCCGCTTTTCTGGATTCATCGACTGTGGCCGGCTGGGTGTGGCGGACCGCTATCAGGACATAGCG
TTGGCTACCCGTGATATTGCTGAAGAGCTTGGCGGCGAATGGGCTGACCGCTTCCTCGTGCTTTACGGTA
TCGCCGCTCCCGATTCGCAGCGCATCGCCTTCTATCGCCTTCTTGACGAGTTCTTCTGAGCGGGACTCTG
GGGTTCGAAATGACCGACCAAGCGACGCCCAACCTGCCATCACGAGATTTCGATTCCACCGCCGCCTTCT
ATGAAAGGTTGGGCTTCGGAATCGTTTTCCGGGACGCCGGCTGGATGATCCTCCAGCGCGGGGATCTCAT
GCTGGAGTTCTTCGCCCACCCTAGGGGGAGGCTAACTGAAACACGGAAGGAGACAATACCGGAAGGAACC
CGCGCTATGACGGCAATAAAAAGACAGAATAAAACGCACGGTGTTGGGTCGTTTGTTCATAAACGCGGGG
TTCGGTCCCAGGGCTGGCACTCTGTCGATACCCCACCGAGACCCCATTGGGGCCAATACGCCCGCGTTTC
TTCCTTTTCCCCACCCCACCCCCCAAGTTCGGGTGAAGGCCCAGGGCTCGCAGCCAACGTCGGGGCGGCA
GGCCCTGCCATAGCCTCAGGTTACTCATATATACTTTAGATTGATTTAAAACTTCATTTTTAATTTAAAA
GGATCTAGGTGAAGATCCTTTTTGATAATCTCATGACCAAAATCCCTTAACGTGAGTTTTCGTTCCACTG
AGCGTCAGACCCCGTAGAAAAGATCAAAGGATCTTCTTGAGATCCTTTTTTTCTGCGCGTAATCTGCTGC
TTGCAAACAAAAAAACCACCGCTACCAGCGGTGGTTTGTTTGCCGGATCAAGAGCTACCAACTCTTTTTC
CGAAGGTAACTGGCTTCAGCAGAGCGCAGATACCAAATACTGTTCTTCTAGTGTAGCCGTAGTTAGGCCA
CCACTTCAAGAACTCTGTAGCACCGCCTACATACCTCGCTCTGCTAATCCTGTTACCAGTGGCTGCTGCC
AGTGGCGATAAGTCGTGTCTTACCGGGTTGGACTCAAGACGATAGTTACCGGATAAGGCGCAGCGGTCGG
GCTGAACGGGGGGTTCGTGCACACAGCCCAGCTTGGAGCGAACGACCTACACCGAACTGAGATACCTACA
GCGTGAGCTATGAGAAAGCGCCACGCTTCCCGAAGGGAGAAAGGCGGACAGGTATCCGGTAAGCGGCAGG
GTCGGAACAGGAGAGCGCACGAGGGAGCTTCCAGGGGGAAACGCCTGGTATCTTTATAGTCCTGTCGGGT
TTCGCCACCTCTGACTTGAGCGTCGATTTTTGTGATGCTCGTCAGGGGGGCGGAGCCTATGGAAAAACGC
CAGCAACGCGGCCTTTTTACGGTTCCTGGCCTTTTGCTGGCCTTTTGCTCACATGTTCTTTCCTGCGTTA
TCCCCTGATTCTGTGGATAACCGTATTACCGCCATGCAT
